Addgene plasmid #245706: pICSL47811_RFP
Purpose: (Empty Backbone) Level 1 Position 2 REVERSE acceptor with Amil RFP negative selection cassette GGAG - GCTT
Depositing lab: Mark Youles. Depositing organization: Sainsbury Laboratory, Norwich.
Backbone
  Vector backbone: pICSL47811
  Backbone size (bp): 4372
  Vector type: Synthetic Biology
  Selectable markers: Amil RFP red chromoprotein for red/white negative selection
Growth in bacteria
  Bacterial resistance: Ampicillin, 100 μg/mL
  Growth temperature: 37°C
  Growth strain: DH5alpha
  Copy number: High Copy
Gene/Insert
  Gene/Insert name: None
  Mutation: BsaI/BpiI sites removed by point-mutation
Terms and licenses: Academic/Nonprofit Terms; Industry Terms: Not Available to Industry
Depositor comments: Level 1 Acceptor for making full transcriptional unit modules in Level 1 position 2 (REVERSE) used for GoldenGate assemblies using the MoClo overhang syntax. Plant Golden-gate Promoters, Terminators and Level0/Level1 cloning acceptors. Insert Size: 1092, Species: Synthetic. 5' Cloning Site: BsaI (Destroyed), 3' Cloning Site: BsaI (Destroyed).
How to cite: pICSL47811_RFP was a gift from Mark Youles (Addgene plasmid # 245706 ; http://n2t.net/addgene:245706 ; RRID:Addgene_245706)
