[The description below was written by a language model from this plasmid's Addgene catalogue record and pLannotate feature annotations shown in this document.]
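Description:
pICSL47811_RFP is an empty Golden Gate acceptor plasmid for the plant MoClo system, designed to receive a complete transcriptional unit at Level 1, position 2, in the reverse orientation. The backbone (pICSL47811, 4372 bp) is a binary-type vector. The annotated sequence shows nopaline C58 T-DNA left and right border repeats, an incP oriV with its trfA replication initiator gene for broad-host-range maintenance, and a high-copy ColE1/pUC origin for propagation in E. coli. Selection is by ampicillin through the bla promoter and β-lactamase gene. A short tetR fragment near the right border appears to be a backbone remnant. Internal BsaI and BpiI sites have been removed by point mutation so the plasmid is compatible with Type IIS assembly.

In the sequenced plasmid, the cloning site is occupied by a synthetic dropout cassette of about 1.1 kb lying between the right and left borders. It consists of a CAP binding site, lac promoter and lac operator driving a red reporter, followed by the rrnB T1 and T7Te terminators. The catalogue entry calls this reporter an Amil RFP red chromoprotein, whereas the automated annotation labels the coding sequence as mRFP1, and the record does not resolve this discrepancy. BsaI digestion releases the cassette and exposes GGAG and GCTT overhangs. Level 0 promoter, coding and terminator parts are then ligated in, which destroys the BsaI sites. Colonies that keep the parental vector are red, while correct assemblies are white, giving a visual negative screen. The resulting Level 1 modules are intended for further assembly into multigene plant constructs.
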