Features (pLannotate 1.2.2; 15 found; start..end, strand, type, name):
     76..100     -  misc_feature   LB T-DNA repeat: left border repeat from nopaline C58 T-DNA
    192..823     +  rep_origin     oriV: incP origin of replication
    910..1014    +  promoter       AmpR promoter: bla
   1015..1875    +  CDS            AmpR: β-lactamase; bla; confers resistance to ampicillin, carbenicillin, and related antibiotics
   2046..2634    +  rep_origin     ori: high-copy-number ColE1/pMB1/pBR322/pUC origin of replication
   2970..4115    +  CDS            trfA: TRFA_ECOLX - Experimental evidence at protein level: Swiss-Prot protein existence level 1. Also involved in plasmid copy number control, promoting intermolecular coupling of protein bound iterons at oriV, which inhibits replication initiation. From Escherichia coli.
   4142..4162    +  CDS            TetR (fragment): tetracycline resistance regulatory protein; tetR
   4274..4298    -  misc_feature   RB T-DNA repeat: right border repeat from nopaline C58 T-DNA
   4357..4384    -  terminator     T7Te terminator: phage T7 early transcription terminator
   4400..4471    -  terminator     rrnB T1 terminator: transcription terminator T1 from the E. coli rrnB gene
   4519..5193    -  CDS            mRFP1: mRFP1 is a basic (constitutively fluorescent) red fluorescent protein published in 2002, derived from Discosoma sp.. It is reported to be a somewhat slowly-maturing monomer with low acid sensitivity.
   5229..5245    -  protein_bind   lac operator: The lac repressor binds to the lac operator to inhibit transcription in E. coli. This inhibition can be relieved by adding lactose or isopropyl-β-D-thiogalactopyranoside (IPTG). lac repressor encoded by lacI
   5253..5283    -  promoter       lac promoter: promoter for the E. coli lac operon
   5298..5319    -  protein_bind   CAP binding site: CAP binding activates transcription in the presence of cAMP. E. coli catabolite activator protein
   5332..5419    -  CDS            lacI (fragment): lac repressor; lacI; The lac repressor binds to the lac operator to inhibit transcription in E. coli. This inhibition can be relieved by adding lactose or isopropyl-β-D-thiogalactopyranoside (IPTG).
>Addgene plasmid #245706 | pICSL47811_RFP | addgene full sequence | sequence record 496050 | Addgene NGS Result
GTGGGGCCCACTGCATCCACCCCAGTACATTAAAAACGTCCGCAATGTGTTATTAAGTTGTCTAAGCGTC
AATTTGTTTACACCACAATATATCCTGCCACCAGCCAGCCAACAGCTCCCCGACCGGCAGCTCGGCACAA
AATCACCACTCGATACAGGCAGCCCATCAGTCAGATCAGGATCTCCTTTGCGACGCTCACCGGGCTGGTT
GCCCTCGCCGCTGGGCTGGCGGCCGTCTATGGCCCTGCAAACGCGCCAGAAACGCCGTCGAAGCCGTGTG
CGAGACACCGCGGCCGCCGGCGTTGTGGATACCTCGCGGAAAACTTGGCCCTCACTGACAGATGAGGGGC
GGACGTTGACACTTGAGGGGCCGACTCACCCGGCGCGGCGTTGACAGATGAGGGGCAGGCTCGATTTCGG
CCGGCGACGTGGAGCTGGCCAGCCTCGCAAATCGGCGAAAACGCCTGATTTTACGCGAGTTTCCCACAGA
TGATGTGGACAAGCCTGGGGATAAGTGCCCTGCGGTATTGACACTTGAGGGGCGCGACTACTGACAGATG
AGGGGCGCGATCCTTGACACTTGAGGGGCAGAGTGCTGACAGATGAGGGGCGCACCTATTGACATTTGAG
GGGCTGTCCACAGGCAGAAAATCCAGCATTTGCAAGGGTTTCCGCCCGTTTTTCGGCCACCGCTAACCTG
TCTTTTAACCTGCTTTTAAACCAATATTTATAAACCTTGTTTTTAACCAGGGCTGCGCCCTGTGCGCGTG
ACCGCGCACGCCGAAGGGGGGTGCCCCCCCTTCTCGAACCCTCCCGGCCCGCTAACGCGGGCCTCCCATC
CCCCCAGGGGCTGCGCCCCTCGGCCGCGAACGGCCTCACCCCAAAAATGGCAGCGCTGGCCAATTCGTGC
GCGGAACCCCTATTTGTTTATTTTTCTAAATACATTCAAATATGTATCCGCTCATGAGACAATAACCTTG
ATAAATGCTTCAATAATATTGAAAAAGGAAGAGTATGAGTATTCAACATTTCCGTGTCGCCCTTATTCCC
TTTTTTGCGGCATTTTGCCTTCCTGTTTTTGCTCACCCAGAAACGCTGGTGAAAGTAAAAGATGCTGAAG
ATCAGTTGGGTGCACGAGTGGGTTACATCGAACTGGATCTCAACAGCGGTAAGATCCTTGAGAGTTTTCG
CCCCGAAGAACGTTTTCCAATGATGAGCACTTTTAAAGTTCTGCTATGTGGCGCGGTATTATCCCGTATT
GACGCCGGGCAAGAGCAACTCGGTCGCCGCATACACTATTCTCAGAATGACTTGGTTGAGTACTCACCAG
TCACAGAAAAGCATCTTACGGATGGCATGACAGTAAGAGAATTATGCAGTGCTGCCATAACCATGAGTGA
TAACACTGCGGCCAACTTACTTCTGACAACGATCGGAGGACCGAAGGAGCTAACCGCTTTTTTGCACAAC
ATGGGGGATCATGTAACTCGCCTTGATCGTTGGGAACCGGAGCTGAATGAAGCCATACCAAACGACGAGC
GTGACACCACGATGCCTGTAGCAATGGCAACAACGTTGCGCAAACTATTAACTGGCGAACTACTTACTCT
AGCTTCCCGGCAACAATTAATAGACTGGATGGAGGCGGATAAAGTTGCAGGACCACTTCTGCGCTCGGCC
CTTCCGGCTGGCTGGTTTATTGCTGATAAATCTGGAGCCGGTGAGCGTGGTTCTCGCGGTATCATTGCAG
CACTGGGGCCAGATGGTAAGCCCTCCCGTATCGTAGTTATCTACACGACGGGGAGTCAGGCAACTATGGA
TGAACGAAATAGACAGATCGCTGAGATAGGTGCCTCACTGATTAAGCATTGGTAACTGTCAGACCAAGTT
TACTCATATATACTTTAGATTGATTTAAAACTTCATTTTTAATTTAAAAGGATCTAGGTGAAGATCCTTT
TTGATAATCTCATGACCAAAATCCCTTAACGTGAGTTTTCGTTCCACTGAGCGTCAGACCCCGTAGAAAA
GATCAAAGGATCTTCTTGAGATCCTTTTTTTCTGCGCGTAATCTGCTGCTTGCAAACAAAAAAACCACCG
CTACCAGCGGTGGTTTGTTTGCCGGATCAAGAGCTACCAACTCTTTTTCCGAAGGTAACTGGCTTCAGCA
GAGCGCAGATACCAAATACTGTTCTTCTAGTGTAGCCGTAGTTAGGCCACCACTTCAAGAACTCTGTAGC
ACCGCCTACATACCTCGCTCTGCTAATCCTGTTACCAGTGGCTGCTGCCAGTGGCGATAAGTCGTGTCTT
ACCGGGTTGGACTCAAGACGATAGTTACCGGATAAGGCGCAGCGGTCGGGCTGAACGGGGGGTTCGTGCA
CACAGCCCAGCTTGGAGCGAACGACCTACACCGAACTGAGATACCTACAGCGTGAGCTATGAGAAAGCGC
CACGCTTCCCGAAGGGAGAAAGGCGGACAGGTATCCGGTAAGCGGCAGGGTCGGAACAGGAGAGCGCACG
AGGGAGCTTCCAGGGGGAAACGCCTGGTATCTTTATAGTCCTGTCGGGTTTCGCCACCTCTGACTTGAGC
GTCGATTTTTGTGATGCTCGTCAGGGGGGCGGAGCCTATGGAAAAACGCCAGCAACGCGGCCTTTTTACG
GTTCCTGGCAGATCCTAGATGTGGCGCAACGATGCCGGCGACAAGCAGGAGCGCACCGACTTCTTCCGCA
TCAAGTGTTTTGGCTCTCAGGCCGAGGCCCACGGCAAGTATTTGGGCAAGGGGTCGCTGGTATTCGTGCA
GGGCAAGATTCGGAATACCAAGTACGAGAAGGACGGCCAGACGGTCTACGGGACCGACTTCATTGCCGAT
AAGGTGGATTATCTGGACACCAAGGCACCAGGCGGGTCAAATCAGGAATAAGGGCACATTGCCCCGGCGT
GAGTCGGGGCAATCCCGCAAGGAGGGTGAATGAATCGGACGTTTGACCGGAAGGCATACAGGCAAGAACT
GATCGACGCGGGGTTTTCCGCCGAGGATGCCGAAACCATCGCAAGCCGCACCGTCATGCGTGCGCCCCGC
GAAACCTTCCAGTCCGTCGGCTCGATGGTCCAGCAAGCTACGGCCAAGATCGAGCGCGACAGCGTGCAAC
TGGCTCCCCCTGCCCTGCCCGCGCCATCGGCCGCCGTGGAGCGTTCGCGTCGTCTTGAACAGGAGGCGGC
AGGTTTGGCGAAGTCGATGACCATCGACACGCGAGGAACTATGACGACCAAGAAGCGAAAAACCGCCGGC
GAGGACCTGGCAAAACAGGTCAGCGAGGCCAAGCAGGCCGCGTTGCTGAAACACACGAAGCAGCAGATCA
AGGAAATGCAGCTTTCCTTGTTCGATATTGCGCCGTGGCCGGACACGATGCGAGCGATGCCAAACGACAC
GGCCCGCTCTGCCCTGTTCACCACGCGCAACAAGAAAATCCCGCGCGAGGCGCTGCAAAACAAGGTCATT
TTCCACGTCAACAAGGACGTGAAGATCACCTACACCGGCGTCGAGCTGCGGGCCGACGATGACGAACTGG
TGTGGCAGCAGGTGTTGGAGTACGCGAAGCGCACCCCTATCGGCGAGCCGATCACCTTCACGTTCTACGA
GCTTTGCCAGGACCTGGGCTGGTCGATCAATGGCCGGTATTACACGAAGGCCGAGGAATGCCTGTCGCGC
CTACAGGCGACGGCGATGGGCTTCACGTCCGACCGCGTTGGGCACCTGGAATCGGTGTCGCTGCTGCACC
GCTTCCGCGTCCTGGACCGTGGCAAGAAAACGTCCCGTTGCCAGGTCCTGATCGACGAGGAAATCGTCGT
GCTGTTTGCTGGCGACCACTACACGAAATTCATATGGGAGAAGTACCGCAAGCTGTCGCCGACGGCCCGA
CGGATGTTCGACTATTTCAGCTCGCACCGGGAGCCGTACCCGCTCAAGCTGGAAACCTTCCGCCTCATGT
GCGGATCGGATTCCACCCGCGTGAAGAAGTGGCGCGAGCAGGTCGGCGAAGCCTGCGAAGAGTTGCGAGG
CAGCGGCCTGGTGGAACACGCCTGGGTCAATGATGACCTGGTGCATTGCAAACGCTAGGGCCTTGTGGGG
TCAGTTCCGGCTGGGGGTTCAGCAGCCAGCGCCTGATCTGGGGAACCCTGTGGTTGGCATGCACATACAA
ATGGACGAACGGATAAACCTTTTCACGCCCTTTTAAATATCCGATTATTCTAATAAACGCTCTTTTCTCT
TAGGTTTACCCGCCAATATATCCTGTCAAACACTGATAGTTTAAACCACTTCGTGCAGAAGACAATAGTG
GAGTGAGACCTATAAACGCAGAAAGGCCCACCCGAAGGTGAGCCAGTGTGACTCTAGTAGAGAGCGTTCA
CCGACAAACAACAGATAAAACGAAAGGCCCAGTCTTTCGACTGAGCCTTTCGTTTTATTTGATGCCTGGC
TCTAGTAGCGATCTACACTAGCACTATCAGCGTTATTAAGCACCGGTGGAGTGACGACCTTCAGCACGTT
CGTACTGTTCAACGATGGTGTAGTCCTCGTTGTGGGAGGTGATGTCCAGTTTGATGTCGGTTTTGTAAGC
ACCCGGCAGCTGAACCGGTTTTTTAGCCATGTAGGTGGTTTTAACTTCAGCGTCGTAGTGACCACCGTCT
TTCAGTTTCAGACGCATTTTGATTTCACCTTTCAGAGCACCGTCCTCCGGGTACATACGTTCGGTGGAAG
CTTCCCAACCCATGGTTTTTTTCTGCATAACCGGACCGTCGGACGGGAAGTTGGTACCACGCAGTTTAAC
TTTGTAGATGAACTCACCGTCTTGCAGGGAGGAGTCCTGGGTAACGGTAACAACACCACCGTCCTCGAAG
TTCATAACACGTTCCCATTTGAAACCTTCCGGGAAGGACAGTTTCAGGTAGTCCGGGATGTCAGCCGGGT
GTTTAACGTAAGCTTTGGAACCGTACTGGAACTGCGGGGACAGGATGTCCCAAGCGAACGGCAGCGGACC
ACCTTTGGTAACTTTCAGTTTAGCGGTCTGGGTACCTTCGTACGGACGACCTTCACCTTCACCTTCGATT
TCGAACTCGTGACCGTTAACGGAACCTTCCATACGAACTTTGAAACGCATGAACTCTTTGATAACGTCCT
CGGAGGAAGCCATCTAGTATTTCTCCTCTTTCTCTAGTATGTGTGAAATTGTTATCCGCTCACAATTCCA
CACAACATACGAGCCGGAAGCATAAAGTGTAAAGCCTGGGGTGCCTAATGAGTGAGCTAACTCACATTAA
TTGCGTTGCGCTCACTGCCCGCTTTCCAGTCGGGAAACCTGTCGTGCCAGCTGCATTAATGAATCGGCCA
ACGCGCGGGGAGAGGCGGTTTGCGTATTGATATCGGTCTCACGCTAAGCTTGAATTCTTGCTTGTCTTCA
CAGA
